Addgene plasmid #42763: TAL3300
Depositing lab: Keith Joung. Depositing organization: Massachusetts General Hospital. Publication: Targeted gene disruption in somatic zebrafish cells using engineered TALENs. Sander JD, Cade L, Khayter C, Reyon D, Peterson RT, Joung JK, Yeh JR. Nat Biotechnol. 2011 Aug 5;29(8):697-8. doi: 10.1038/nbt.1934. PubMed 21822241.
Backbone
  Vector backbone: JDS71
  Backbone manufacturer: Addgene plasmid #32287
  Backbone size w/o insert (bp): 6447
  Vector type: Mammalian Expression ; T7
Growth in bacteria
  Bacterial resistance: Ampicillin, 100 μg/mL
  Growth temperature: 37°C
  Growth strain: XL1 Blue
  Copy number: High Copy
Gene/Insert
  Gene/Insert name: ZebrafishCommunity-lhx1a-left (alt name: lhx1a)
  Species: D. rerio (zebrafish)
  Insert size (bp): 1640
  Entrez Gene: lhx1a (a.k.a. LHX1, lim1, wu:fe25d04, wu:fj36b06)
  Promoter: CMV
  Tag / fusion protein: 3X Flag (N terminal on backbone); WT FOKI (C terminal on backbone)
  Cloning method: Restriction Enzyme; 5′ cloning site N/A (destroyed during cloning); 3′ cloning site N/A (destroyed during cloning)
  Sequencing primers: 5′ CMV-F; 3′ BGH-rev
Terms and licenses: Academic/Nonprofit Terms; Industry Terms: Not Available to Industry
Depositor comments: Target binding site: TTTATCGGACAAAGAAAC It is strongly recommended that users perform a diagnostic digest to verify this plasmid prior to use. For example, a double digest of the plasmid with BamHI and KpnI should result in two bands at 2.3kb and 5.8kb.
How to cite: TAL3300 was a gift from Keith Joung (Addgene plasmid # 42763 ; http://n2t.net/addgene:42763 ; RRID:Addgene_42763)
