[The description below was written by a language model from this plasmid's Addgene catalogue record.]
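Description:
TAL3300 is a TALEN expression plasmid built on the JDS71 backbone, a roughly 6.4 kb vector listed as both a mammalian expression and a T7 vector. It is maintained in E. coli as a high-copy plasmid under ampicillin selection. The record provides no feature table, so the origin of replication, polyadenylation signal and other backbone elements are not explicitly documented. The use of a BGH reverse sequencing primer does suggest a BGH terminator region downstream of the coding sequence.

The insert, about 1.6 kb, is named ZebrafishCommunity-lhx1a-left. It is not the zebrafish lhx1a gene itself but an engineered TAL effector repeat array designed to recognise a specific 18-nucleotide site in the lhx1a locus (also known as lim1). The array was cloned by restriction enzyme methods that destroyed both junction sites, placing it in frame with elements supplied by the backbone: an N-terminal 3X FLAG epitope for detection and a C-terminal wild-type FokI nuclease domain. Expression is driven by the CMV promoter. The T7 designation indicates that the coding sequence can also be transcribed in vitro to make mRNA, the usual route for delivering nucleases into zebrafish embryos.

Because FokI cleaves only as a dimer, this "left" monomer is meant to be used with a matching "right" TALEN that binds the opposite strand across a spacer. Together the pair makes a double-strand break whose error-prone repair produces indel mutations. The associated work concerns targeted gene disruption in somatic zebrafish cells, which fits use of this plasmid for lhx1a knockout. The partner construct is not named in the record.
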