>Addgene plasmid #42763 | TAL3300 | depositor partial sequence | sequence record 57883 | TAL3300 sequence 2430 bps
TCTAGAGCTAGCACCATGGACTACAAAGACCATGACGGTGATTATAAAGATCATGACATCGATTACAAGG
ATGACGATGACAAGATGGCCCCCAAGAAGAAGAGGAAGGTGGGCATTCACCGCGGGGTACCTATGGTGGA
CTTGAGGACACTCGGTTATTCGCAACAGCAACAGGAGAAAATCAAGCCTAAGGTCAGGAGCACCGTCGCG
CAACACCACGAGGCGCTTGTGGGGCATGGCTTCACTCATGCGCATATTGTCGCGCTTTCACAGCACCCTG
CGGCGCTTGGGACGGTGGCTGTCAAATACCAAGATATGATTGCGGCCCTGCCCGAAGCCACGCACGAGGC
AATTGTAGGGGTCGGTAAACAGTGGTCGGGAGCGCGAGCACTTGAGGCGCTGCTGACTGTGGCGGGTGAG
CTTAGGGGGCCTCCGCTCCAGCTCGACACCGGGCAGCTGCTGAAGATCGCGAAGAGAGGGGGAGTAACAG
CGGTAGAGGCAGTGCACGCCTGGCGCAATGCGCTCACCGGGGCCCCCTTGAACCTGACCCCAGACCAGGT
AGTCGCAATCGCGTCAAACGGAGGGGGAAAGCAAGCCCTGGAAACCGTGCAAAGGTTGTTGCCGGTCCTT
TGTCAAGACCACGGCCTTACACCGGAGCAAGTCGTGGCCATTGCAAGCAATGGGGGTGGCAAACAGGCTC
TTGAGACGGTTCAGAGACTTCTCCCAGTTCTCTGTCAAGCCCACGGGCTGACTCCCGATCAAGTTGTAGC
GATTGCGTCGAACATTGGAGGGAAACAAGCATTGGAGACTGTCCAACGGCTCCTTCCCGTGTTGTGTCAA
GCCCACGGTTTGACGCCTGCACAAGTGGTCGCCATCGCCTCGAATGGCGGCGGTAAGCAGGCGCTGGAAA
CAGTACAGCGCCTGCTGCCTGTACTGTGCCAGGATCATGGACTGACCCCAGACCAGGTAGTCGCAATCGC
GTCACATGACGGGGGAAAGCAAGCCCTGGAAACCGTGCAAAGGTTGTTGCCGGTCCTTTGTCAAGACCAC
GGCCTTACACCGGAGCAAGTCGTGGCCATTGCAAATAATAACGGTGGCAAACAGGCTCTTGAGACGGTTC
AGAGACTTCTCCCAGTTCTCTGTCAAGCCCACGGGCTGACTCCCGATCAAGTTGTAGCGATTGCGAATAA
CAATGGAGGGAAACAAGCATTGGAGACTGTCCAACGGCTCCTTCCCGTGTTGTGTCAAGCCCACGGTTTG
ACGCCTGCACAAGTGGTCGCCATCGCCTCCAATATTGGCGGTAAGCAGGCGCTGGAAACAGTACAGCGCC
TGCTGCCTGTACTGTGCCAGGATCATGGACTGACCCCAGACCAGGTAGTCGCAATCGCGTCACATGACGG
GGGAAAGCAAGCCCTGGAAACCGTGCAAAGGTTGTTGCCGGTCCTTTGTCAAGACCACGGCCTTACACCG
GAGCAAGTCGTGGCCATTGCAAGCAACATCGGTGGCAAACAGGCTCTTGAGACGGTTCAGAGACTTCTCC
CAGTTCTCTGTCAAGCCCACGGGCTGACTCCCGATCAAGTTGTAGCGATTGCGTCGAACATTGGAGGGAA
ACAAGCATTGGAGACTGTCCAACGGCTCCTTCCCGTGTTGTGTCAAGCCCACGGTTTGACGCCTGCACAA
GTGGTCGCCATCGCCTCCAATATTGGCGGTAAGCAGGCGCTGGAAACAGTACAGCGCCTGCTGCCTGTAC
TGTGCCAGGATCATGGACTGACCCCAGACCAGGTAGTCGCAATCGCGAACAATAATGGGGGAAAGCAAGC
CCTGGAAACCGTGCAAAGGTTGTTGCCGGTCCTTTGTCAAGACCACGGCCTTACACCGGAGCAAGTCGTG
GCCATTGCAAGCAACATCGGTGGCAAACAGGCTCTTGAGACGGTTCAGAGACTTCTCCCAGTTCTCTGTC
AAGCCCACGGGCTGACTCCCGATCAAGTTGTAGCGATTGCGTCGAACATTGGAGGGAAACAAGCATTGGA
GACTGTCCAACGGCTCCTTCCCGTGTTGTGTCAAGCCCACGGTTTGACGCCTGCACAAGTGGTCGCCATC
GCCTCCAATATTGGCGGTAAGCAGGCGCTGGAAACAGTACAGCGCCTGCTGCCTGTACTGTGCCAGGATC
ATGGACTGACACCCGAACAGGTGGTCGCCATTGCTTCCCACGACGGAGGACGGCCAGCCTTGGAGTCCAT
CGTAGCCCAATTGTCCAGGCCCGATCCCGCGTTGGCTGCGTTAACGAATGACCATCTGGTGGCGTTGGCA
TGTCTTGGTGGACGACCCGCGCTCGATGCAGTCAAAAAGGGTCTGCCTCATGCTCCCGCATTGATCAAAA
GAACCAACCGGCGGATTCCCGAGAGAACTTCCCATCGAGTCGCGGGATCC
