>Addgene plasmid #42763 | TAL3300 | addgene partial sequence | sequence record 60761 | JDS-TALEN-F 5'-TAGGGGTCGGTAAACAGTGG-3'
TGTGGCGGGTGAGCTTAGGGGGCCTCCGCTCCAGCTCGACACCGGGCAGCTGCTGAAGATCGCGAAGAGA
GGGGGAGTAACAGCGGTAGAGGCAGTGCACGCCTGGCGCAATGCGCTCACCGGGGCCCCCTTGAACCTGA
CCCCAGACCAGGTAGTCGCAATCGCGTCAAACGGAGGGGGAAAGCAAGCCCTGGAAACCGTGCAAAGGTT
GTTGCCGGTCCTTTGTCAAGACCACGGCCTTACACCGGAGCAAGTCGTGGCCATTGCAAGCAATGGGGGT
GGCAAACAGGCTCTTGAGACGGTTCAGAGACTTCTCCCAGTTCTCTGTCAAGCCCACGGGCTGACTCCCG
ATCAAGTTGTAGCGATTGCGTCGAACATTGGAGGGAAACAAGCATTGGAGACTGTCCAACGGCTCCTTCC
CGTGTTGTGTCAAGCCCACGGTTTGACGCCTGCACAAGTGGTCGCCATCGCCTCGAATGGCGGCGGTAAG
CAGGCGCTGGAAACAGTACAGCGCCTGCTGCCTGTACTGTGCCAGGATCATGGACTGACCCCAGACCAGG
TAGTCGCAATCGCGTCACATGACGGGGGAAAGCAAGCCCTGGAAACCGTGCAAAGGTTGTTGCCGGTCCT
TTGTCAAGACCACGGCCTTACACCGGAGCAAGTCGTGGCCATTGCAAATAATAACGGTGGCAAACAGGCT
CTTGAGACGGTTCAGAGACTTCTCCCAGTTCTCTGTCAAGCCCACGGGCTGACTCCCGATCAAGTTGTAG
CGATTGCGAATAACAATGGAGGGAAACAAGCATTGGAGACTGTCCAACGGCTCCTTCCCGTGTTGTGTCA
AGCCCACGGTTTGACGCCTGCACAAGTGGTCGCCATCGCCTCCAATATTGGCGG
